Addgene plasmid #196248: pEN-dCas9-CDA1-UGI
Purpose: Plasmid containing promoter of RecA from Xanthomonas oryzae driving expression of dead Cas9, cytosine deaminase CDA1, and glycosylase inhibitor
Depositing lab: Bing Yang. Depositing organization: University of Missouri at Columbia. Publication: Efficient CRISPR-Cas9 based cytosine base editors for phytopathogenic bacteria. Li C, Wang L, Cseke LJ, Vasconcelos F, Huguet-Tapia JC, Gassmann W, Pauwels L, White FF, Dong H, Yang B. Commun Biol. 2023 Jan 17;6(1):56. doi: 10.1038/s42003-023-04451-8. PubMed 36646768.
Backbone
  Vector backbone: pENTR
  Vector type: Bacterial Expression
Growth in bacteria
  Bacterial resistance: Kanamycin, 50 μg/mL
  Growth temperature: 37°C
  Growth strain: DH5alpha
  Copy number: High Copy
Gene/Insert
  Gene/Insert name: attL4-RecApro-dCas9-CDA1-UGI-attR1
  Species: Synthetic
  Promoter: RecA promoter
  Cloning method: Unknown
  Sequencing primers: 5′ 5-TGTAAAACGACGGCCAGT-3
Terms and licenses: Academic/Nonprofit Terms; Industry Terms: Not Available to Industry
How to cite: pEN-dCas9-CDA1-UGI was a gift from Bing Yang (Addgene plasmid # 196248 ; http://n2t.net/addgene:196248 ; RRID:Addgene_196248)
