[The description below was written by a language model from this plasmid's Addgene catalogue record and pLannotate feature annotations shown in this document.]
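Description:
pEN-dCas9-CDA1-UGI is a Gateway entry clone built on a pENTR backbone and classed as a bacterial expression vector. It is maintained in E. coli through a high-copy ColE1/pUC-type origin and selected with kanamycin via an aminoglycoside phosphotransferase gene. rrnB T1 and T2 transcription terminators, typical of pENTR vectors, insulate the cloning region from read-through transcription. The feature table also picks up short lacI and lacZα fragments and a T7 promoter, which appear to be backbone remnants.

The payload is a synthetic cytosine base editor cassette, recorded as attL4-RecApro-dCas9-CDA1-UGI-attR1. According to the catalogue entry, expression is driven by the RecA promoter from Xanthomonas oryzae. This promoter is not annotated in the feature table, although an unannotated stretch lies upstream of the dCas9 start. The reading frame begins with catalytically dead Streptococcus pyogenes Cas9 (D10A and H840A), which binds DNA under guide RNA direction without cutting. It is followed by a short segment matching part of human CRK, probably serving as a linker domain, then the sea lamprey cytidine deaminase PmCDA1 and the phage PBS2 uracil-DNA glycosylase inhibitor UGI. At the targeted site the deaminase converts cytosine to uracil, and UGI blocks uracil excision repair, which favours C-to-T changes.

The attR1 site is annotated directly. At the other end, an attB4 core overlapping an attL fragment is consistent with the stated attL4. These flanking sites suit the cassette for multisite Gateway LR recombination into a destination vector. No guide RNA cassette is annotated, so the guide is presumably supplied from another module. The associated work concerns cytosine base editing in phytopathogenic bacteria.
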