Features (pLannotate 1.2.2; 15 found; start..end, strand, type, name):
      1..33      +  terminator     rrnB T1 terminator (fragment): Escherichia coli rrnB; transcription terminator T1 from the E. coli rrnB gene
    125..152     +  terminator     rrnB T2 terminator: transcription terminator T2 from the E. coli rrnB gene
    207..299     -  CDS            lacI (fragment): lac repressor; lacI; The lac repressor binds to the lac operator to inhibit transcription in E. coli. This inhibition can be relieved by adding lactose or isopropyl-β-D-thiogalactopyranoside (IPTG).
    482..1070    -  rep_origin     ori: high-copy-number ColE1/pMB1/pBR322/pUC origin of replication
   1217..2026    -  CDS            KanR: aminoglycoside phosphotransferase; aph(3')-Ia; confers resistance to kanamycin in bacteria or G418 (Geneticin®) in eukaryotes
   2160..2178    +  promoter       T7 promoter: promoter for bacteriophage T7 RNA polymerase
   2251..2374    -  protein_bind   attR1: mutant version of attR; recombination site for the Gateway® LR reaction LR Clonase™
   2451..2702    -  CDS            UGI: UNGI_BPPB2 - Experimental evidence at protein level: Swiss-Prot protein existence level 1. This protein binds specifically and reversibly to the host uracil-DNA glycosylase, preventing removal of uracil residues from PBS2 DNA by the host uracil-excision repair system. From Bacillus phage PBS2 (Bacteriophage PBS2).
   2708..3332    -  CDS            PmCDA1 (fragment): cytidine deaminase from the sea lamprey Petromyzon marinus (Rogozin et al., 2007)
   3495..3665    -  CDS            CRK (fragment): CRK_HUMAN - Experimental evidence at protein level: Swiss-Prot protein existence level 1. [Isoform Crk-II]: Regulates cell adhesion, spreading and migration (PubMed:31311869). Mediates attachment-induced MAPK8 activation, membrane ruffling and cell motility in a Rac-dependent manner. Involved in phagocytosis of apoptotic cells and cell motility via its interaction with DOCK1 and DOCK4 (PubMed:19004829). May regulate the EFNA5-EPHA3 signaling (By similarity). From Homo sapiens (Human).
   3696..7799    -  CDS            dCas9: catalytically dead mutant of the Cas9 endonuclease from the Streptococcus pyogenes Type II CRISPR/Cas system RNA-guided DNA-binding protein that lacks endonuclease activity due to the D10A mutation in the RuvC catalytic domain and the H840A mutation in the HNH catalytic domain
   7983..8019    +  CDS            lacZα (fragment): LacZα fragment of β-galactosidase; lacZ fragment
   8052..8072    -  protein_bind   attB4: mutant version of attB; core recombination site for the Gateway® BP reaction BP Clonase™
   8063..8148    -  protein_bind   attL1 (fragment): mutant version of attL; recombination site for the Gateway® LR reaction LR Clonase™
   8202..8245    -  terminator     rrnB T1 terminator: Escherichia coli rrnB; transcription terminator T1 from the E. coli rrnB gene
>Addgene plasmid #196248 | pEN-dCas9-CDA1-UGI | addgene full sequence | sequence record 385887 | Addgene NGS Result
TTGTCGGTGAACGCTCTCCTGAGTAGGACAAATCCGCCGGGAGCGGATTTGAACGTTGTGAAGCAACGGC
CCGGAGGGTGGCGGGCAGGACGCCCGCCATAAACTGCCAGGCATCAAACTAAGCAGAAGGCCATCCTGAC
GGATGGCCTTTTTGCGTTTCTACAAACTCTTCCTGGCTAGCGGTACGCGTATTAATTGCGTTGCGCTCAC
TGCCCGCTTTCCAGTCGGGAAACCTGTCGTGCCAGCTGCATTAATGAATCGGCCAACGCGCGGGGAGAGG
CGGTTTGCGTATTGGGCGCTCTTCCGCTTCCTCGCTCACTGACTCGCTGCGCTCGGTCGTTCGGCTGCGG
CGAGCGGTATCAGCTCACTCAAAGGCGGTAATACGGTTATCCACAGAATCAGGGGATAACGCAGGAAAGA
ACATGTGAGCAAAAGGCCAGCAAAAGGCCAGGAACCGTAAAAAGGCCGCGTTGCTGGCGTTTTTCCATAG
GCTCCGCCCCCCTGACGAGCATCACAAAAATCGACGCTCAAGTCAGAGGTGGCGAAACCCGACAGGACTA
TAAAGATACCAGGCGTTTCCCCCTGGAAGCTCCCTCGTGCGCTCTCCTGTTCCGACCCTGCCGCTTACCG
GATACCTGTCCGCCTTTCTCCCTTCGGGAAGCGTGGCGCTTTCTCATAGCTCACGCTGTAGGTATCTCAG
TTCGGTGTAGGTCGTTCGCTCCAAGCTGGGCTGTGTGCACGAACCCCCCGTTCAGCCCGACCGCTGCGCC
TTATCCGGTAACTATCGTCTTGAGTCCAACCCGGTAAGACACGACTTATCGCCACTGGCAGCAGCCACTG
GTAACAGGATTAGCAGAGCGAGGTATGTAGGCGGTGCTACAGAGTTCTTGAAGTGGTGGCCTAACTACGG
CTACACTAGAAGAACAGTATTTGGTATCTGCGCTCTGCTGAAGCCAGTTACCTTCGGAAAAAGAGTTGGT
AGCTCTTGATCCGGCAAACAAACCACCGCTGGTAGCGGTGGTTTTTTTGTTTGCAAGCAGCAGATTACGC
GCAGAAAAAAAGGATCTCAAGAAGATCCTTTGATCTTTTCTACGGGGTCTGACGCTCAGTGGAACGACGC
GTAACTCACGTTAAGGGATTTTGGTCATGAGCTTGCGCCGTCCCGTCAAGTCAGCGTAATGCTCTGCCAG
TGTTACAACCAATTAACCAATTCTGATTAGAAAAACTCATCGAGCATCAAATGAAACTGCAATTTATTCA
TATCAGGATTATCAATACCATATTTTTGAAAAAGCCGTTTCTGTAATGAAGGAGAAAACTCACCGAGGCA
GTTCCATAGGATGGCAAGATCCTGGTATCGGTCTGCGATTCCGACTCGTCCAACATCAATACAACCTATT
AATTTCCCCTCGTCAAAAATAAGGTTATCAAGTGAGAAATCACCATGAGTGACGACTGAATCCGGTGAGA
ATGGCAAAAGTTTATGCATTTCTTTCCAGACTTGTTCAACAGGCCAGCCATTACGCTCGTCATCAAAATC
ACTCGCATCAACCAAACCGTTATTCATTCGTGATTGCGCCTGAGCGAGACGAAATACGCGATCGCTGTTA
AAAGGACAATTACAAACAGGAATCGAATGCAACCGGCGCAGGAACACTGCCAGCGCATCAACAATATTTT
CACCTGAATCAGGATATTCTTCTAATACCTGGAATGCTGTTTTTCCGGGGATCGCAGTGGTGAGTAACCA
TGCATCATCAGGAGTACGGATAAAATGCTTGATGGTCGGAAGAGGCATAAATTCCGTCAGCCAGTTTAGT
CTGACCATCTCATCTGTAACATCATTGGCAACGCTACCTTTGCCATGTTTCAGAAACAACTCTGGCGCAT
CGGGCTTCCCATACAAGCGATAGATTGTCGCACCTGATTGCCCGACATTATCGCGAGCCCATTTATACCC
ATATAAATCAGCATCCATGTTGGAATTTAATCGCGGCCTCGACGTTTCCCGTTGAATATGGCTCATAACA
CCCCTTGTATTACTGTTTATGTAAGCAGACAGTTTTATTGTTCATGATGATATATTTTTATCTTGTGCAA
TGTAACATCAGAGATTTTGAGACACGGGCCAGAGCTGCCAGGAAACAGCTATGACCATGTAATACGACTC
ACTATAGGGGATATCGCGGCCGCCCTGCAGCTCTAGAGCTCGAATTCTACAGGTCACTAATACCATCTAA
GTAGTTGGTTCATAGTGACTGCATATGTTGTGTTTTACAGTATTATGTAGTCTGTTTTTTATGCAAAATC
TAATTTAATATATTGATATTTATATCATTTTACGTTTCTCGTTCAACTTTTTTGTACAAACTTGCATACT
GCAAAAAACCCCTCAGACTCCTAAAGAGGGAACCCAAGGGGTTTGCTTATTCTGATTATGCAACCAGTCC
TAGCATCTTGATCTTGTTCTCTCCATTAGAGTCCTGAATCACCAGAGCCCAGGGTTTGTACTCTGGGGCA
TCTGACGTGAGCAGCATCACGTTCTCATCGGTGCTCTCATCATACGCAGTGTGTACGAGAATGTCACTTT
CCGGCTTATTCCCAATGACCTCCTCAACTTCTTCAGGAAGCATGAGTATCGACTCTTGGATGACCAACTG
TTTGCCTGTTTCCTTCTCTATGATGTCGGAAAGGTTGGTCATTCTAGAAACAGCAGGACTCTTAGTGGTG
TGGAGTATTTTTACCTGAATCATAATGGACAACTCGCTCCGTCGTTTTTCAGCTCGCTTCAAAGTCTTCT
CAAGCCATCTATTCTCATTCAATTGATTGTGCGACGATTGGATGAATATTTTCCTGCAACATTGGTAGTG
TTCACTTACCATTACATTCAACCCAACCCCGTTATCTCTGAGGTTCCACAGCCCAATTTGATTCCTCGCA
TTTTTCTCGTAATAGAGTTTGCAAGCCCAGATTTTCAAAGTGTGGCCGTTCCCCCGCAGCTCCTGGTTAT
ACCATTCTAAGATCTTTTCAGCGCAATCTGCACAAGGACTCCAGGATGAGTACCAATTTATCGTGAATTG
TCCGGGGTTGTCGCGCAGGTATTCTTCGACTTTTCTAATGCTAAAGATTTCGGCGTGAATGCCACGTTCT
GTCCCGCTCTGTGGTTTATTCACAGCATAGCCCCAAAAACACGCTCTACGTTCACCCCGTCGTTTTAATT
CAAAGAGAACGTAGCATCTATGCGACACGGATTTTTTGTTGTTGAAAAACTGTTTCTTAAACGTGTAGAT
GTCCAACTTCTCATGGATTCTCACGTACTCAGCGTCGGTCATCCTAGACTTATCGTCATCGTCTTTGTAA
TCAATATCATGATCCTTGTAGTCTCCGTCGTGGTCCTTATAGTCTCCGGACTCGAGCCTAGACTTATCGT
CATCGTCTTTGTAATCAATATCATGATCCTTGTAGTCTCCGTCGTGGTCCTTATAGTCTCCGGAATACTT
CTCCACGTAAGGGACAGGAATCATCCCCCTCTTTCCTTCGCTGTCCTCTGCATTCCACCACTGCTCCTCA
GGCTTATCCCGGATTCTCAGGATGTCTCCTTTCTTAAAGGGAAGATCCTCTTCATCATTCCCATTAAAGT
CAAAGAGGGCTCGCACATACTCAGCAGAACCTCCACCTCCAGAACCTCCTCCACCGTCACCTCCTAGCTG
ACTCAAATCAATGCGTGTTTCATAAAGACCAGTGATGGATTGATGGATAAGAGTGGCATCTAAAACTTCT
TTTGTAGACGTATATCGTTTACGATCAATTGTTGTATCAAAATATTTAAAAGCAGCGGGAGCTCCAAGAT
TCGTCAACGTAAATAAATGAATAATATTTTCTGCTTGTTCACGTATTGGTTTGTCTCTATGTTTGTTATA
TGCACTAAGAACTTTATCTAAATTGGCATCTGCTAAAATAACACGCTTAGAAAATTCACTGATTTGCTCA
ATAATCTCATCTAAATAATGCTTATGCTGCTCCACAAACAATTGTTTTTGTTCGTTATCTTCTGGACTAC
CCTTCAACTTTTCATAATGACTAGCTAAATATAAAAAATTCACATATTTGCTTGGCAGAGCCAGCTCATT
TCCTTTTTGTAATTCTCCGGCACTAGCCAGCATCCGTTTACGACCGTTTTCTAACTCAAAAAGACTATAT
TTAGGTAGTTTAATGATTAAGTCTTTTTTAACTTCCTTATATCCTTTAGCTTCTAAAAAGTCAATCGGAT
TTTTTTCAAAGGAACTTCTTTCCATAATTGTGATCCCTAGTAACTCTTTAACGGATTTTAACTTCTTCGA
TTTCCCTTTTTCCACCTTAGCAACCACTAGGACTGAATAAGCTACCGTTGGACTATCAAAACCACCATAT
TTTTTTGGATCCCAGTCTTTTTTACGAGCAATAAGCTTGTCCGAATTTCTTTTTGGTAAAATTGACTCCT
TGGAGAATCCGCCTGTCTGTACTTCTGTTTTCTTGACAATATTGACTTGGGGCATGGACAATACTTTGCG
CACTGTGGCAAAATCTCGCCCTTTATCCCAGACAATTTCTCCAGTTTCCCCATTAGTTTCGATTAGAGGG
CGTTTGCGAATCTCTCCATTTGCAAGTGTAATTTCTGTTTTGAAGAAGTTCATGATATTAGAGTAAAAGA
AATATTTTGCGGTTGCTTTGCCTATTTCTTGCTCAGACTTAGCAATCATTTTACGAACATCATAAACTTT
ATAATCACCATAGACAAACTCCGATTCAAGTTTTGGATATTTCTTAATCAAAGCAGTTCCAACGACGGCA
TTTAGATACGCATCATGGGCATGATGGTAATTGTTAATCTCACGTACTTTATAGAATTGGAAATCTTTTC
GGAAGTCAGAAACTAATTTAGATTTTAAGGTAATCACTTTAACCTCTCGAATAAGTTTATCATTTTCATC
GTATTTAGTATTCATGCGACTATCCAAAATTTGTGCCACATGCTTAGTGATTTGGCGAGTTTCAACCAAT
TGGCGTTTGATAAAACCAGCTTTATCAAGTTCACTCAAACCTCCACGTTCAGCTTTCGTTAAATTATCAA
ACTTACGTTGAGTGATTAACTTGGCGTTTAGAAGTTGTCTCCAATAGTTTTTCATCTTTTTGACTACTTC
TTCACTTGGAACGTTATCCGATTTACCACGATTTTTATCAGAACGCGTTAAGACCTTATTGTCTATTGAA
TCGTCTTTAAGGAAACTTTGTGGAACAATGGCATCGACATCATAATCACTTAAACGATTAATATCTAATT
CTTGGTCCACATACATGTCTCTTCCATTTTGGAGATAATAGAGATAGAGCTTTTCATTTTGCAATTGAGT
ATTTTCAACAGGATGCTCTTTAAGAATCTGACTTCCTAATTCTTTGATACCTTCTTCGATTCGTTTCATA
CGCTCTCGCGAATTTTTCTGGCCCTTTTGAGTTGTCTGATTTTCACGTGCCATTTCAATAACGATATTTT
CTGGCTTATGCCGCCCCATTACTTTGACCAATTCATCAACAACTTTTACAGTCTGTAAAATACCTTTTTT
AATAGCAGGGCTACCAGCTAAATTTGCAATATGTTCATGTAAACTATCGCCTTGTCCAGACACTTGTGCT
TTTTGAATGTCTTCTTTAAATGTCAAACTATCATCATGGATCAGCTGCATAAAATTGCGATTGGCAAAAC
CATCTGATTTCAAAAAATCTAATATTGTTTTGCCAGATTGCTTATCCCTAATACCATTAATCAATTTTCG
AGACAAACGTCCCCAACCAGTATAACGGCGACGTTTAAGCTGTTTCATCACCTTATCATCAAAGAGGTGA
GCATATGTTTTAAGTCTTTCCTCAATCATCTCCCTATCTTCAAATAAGGTCAATGTTAAAACAATATCCT
CTAAGATATCTTCATTTTCTTCATTATCCAAAAAATCTTTATCTTTAATAATTTTTAGCAAATCATGGTA
GGTACCTAATGAAGCATTAAATCTATCTTCAACTCCTGAAATTTCAACACTATCAAAACATTCTATTTTT
TTGAAATAATCTTCTTTTAATTGCTTAACGGTTACTTTTCGATTTGTTTTGAAGAGTAAATCAACAATGG
CTTTCTTCTGTTCACCTGAAAGAAATGCTGGTTTTCGCATTCCTTCAGTAACATATTTGACCTTTGTCAA
TTCGTTATAAACCGTAAAATACTCATAAAGCAAACTATGTTTTGGTAGTACTTTTTCATTTGGAAGATTT
TTATCAAAGTTTGTCATGCGTTCAATAAATGATTGAGCTGAAGCACCTTTATCGACAACTTCTTCAAAAT
TCCATGGGGTAATTGTTTCTTCAGACTTCCGAGTCATCCATGCAAAACGACTATTGCCACGCGCCAATGG
ACCAACATAATAAGGAATTCGAAAAGTCAAGATTTTTTCAATCTTCTCACGATTGTCTTTTAAAAATGGA
TAAAAGTCTTCTTGTCTTCTCAAAATAGCATGCAGCTCACCCAAGTGAATTTGATGGGGAATAGAGCCGT
TGTCAAAGGTCCGTTGCTTGCGCAGCAAATCTTCACGATTTAGTTTCACCAATAATTCCTCAGTACCATC
CATTTTTTCTAAAATTGGTTTGATAAATTTATAAAATTCTTCTTGGCTAGCTCCCCCATCAATATAACCT
GCATATCCGTTTTTTGATTGATCAAAAAAGATTTCTTTATACTTTTCTGGAAGTTGTTGTCGAACTAAAG
CTTTTAAAAGAGTCAAGTCTTGATGATGTTCATCGTAGCGTTTAATCATTGAAGCTGATAGGGGAGCCTT
AGTTATTTCAGTATTTACTCTTAGGATATCTGAAAGTAAAATAGCATCTGATAAATTCTTAGCTGCCAAA
AACAAATCAGCATATTGATCTCCAATTTGCGCCAATAAATTATCTAAATCATCATCGTAAGTATCTTTTG
AAAGCTGTAATTTAGCATCTTCTGCCAAATCAAAATTTGATTTAAAATTAGGGGTCAAACCCAATGACAA
AGCAATGAGATTCCCAAATAAGCCATTTTTCTTCTCACCGGGGAGCTGAGCAATGAGATTTTCTAATCGT
CTTGATTTACTCAATCGTGCAGAAAGAATCGCTTTAGCATCTACTCCACTTGCGTTAATAGGGTTTTCTT
CAAATAATTGATTGTAGGTTTGTACCAACTGGATAAATAGTTTGTCCACATCACTATTATCAGGATTTAA
ATCTCCCTCAATCAAAAAATGACCACGAAACTTAATCATATGCGCTAAGGCCAAATAGATTAAGCGCAAA
TCCGCTTTATCAGTAGAATCTACCAATTTTTTTCGCAGATGATAGATAGTTGGATATTTCTCATGATAAG
CAACTTCATCTACTATATTTCCAAAAATAGGATGACGTTCATGCTTCTTGTCTTCTTCCACCAAAAAAGA
CTCTTCAAGTCGATGAAAGAAACTATCATCTACTTTCGCCATCTCATTTGAAAAAATCTCCTGTAGATAA
CAAATACGATTCTTCCGACGTGTATACCTTCTACGAGCTGTCCGTTTGAGACGAGTCGCTTCCGCTGTCT
CTCCACTGTCAAATAAAAGAGCCCCTATAAGATTTTTTTTGATACTGTGGCGGTCTGTATTTCCCAGAAC
CTTGAACTTTTTAGACGGAACCTTATATTCATCAGTGATCACCGCCCATCCGACGCTATTTGTGCCGATA
GCTAAGCCTATTGAGTATTTCTTATCCATCTGGGTGATCCTCGTCAGTGATTTCGGTATGGGGCTAATGT
AGCGGCGGTGTATCGCACAGGCTGAGACTGCAGGCGACACACTCATATTAGGGAGACGCCATGTCCCGCG
GCAGGGGGAAATCTGCGGTGCCTGCTCGGGAAAAAGCCAGCACGACCATCGGTACAGAGCTCATTACTTA
AGACTGGCCGTCGTTTTACAACGTCGTGACTGGGAAAACATCCATGCTAGCGTTACTAGTGCTCGAGGTA
GCAACTTTTCTATACAAAGTTGGCATTATAAAAAAGCATTGCTTATCAATTTGTTGCAACGAACAGGTCA
CTATCAGTCAAAATAAAATCATTATTTGGAGCTCCATGGTAAGATCTGTTAACGCGAGAGTAGGGAACTG
CCAGGCATCAAATAAAACGAAAGGCTCAGTCGGAAGACTGGGCCTTTCGTTTTATCTGTTGT
